Addgene plasmid #239612: PKT2/CLP-Aoah
Purpose: Expresses mouse Aoah protein in the transposon vector
Depositing lab: Xin-yuan Guan. Depositing organization: University of Hong Kong. Publication: Cancer immunology data engine reveals secreted AOAH as a potential immunotherapy. Gong L, Luo J, Yang E, Ru B, Qi Z, Yang Y, Rani A, Purohit A, Zhang Y, Guan G, Paul R, Vu T, Chen Z, Ji R, Day CP, Wu C, Merlino G, Fitzgerald D, Altan-Bonnet G, Aldape K, Wu J, Guan X, Jiang P. Cell. 2025 Jul 24:S0092-8674(25)00793-7. doi: 10.1016/j.cell.2025.07.004. PubMed 40730154.
Backbone
  Vector backbone: colE1/kanR
  Backbone manufacturer: Ohlfest Lab
  Backbone size w/o insert (bp): 3750
  Total vector size (bp): 5468
  Vector type: Mammalian Expression ; Transposon
Growth in bacteria
  Bacterial resistance: Kanamycin, 50 μg/mL
  Growth temperature: 37°C
  Growth strain: DH5alpha
  Copy number: High Copy
Gene/Insert
  Gene/Insert name: Acyloxyacyl Hydrolase (alt name: Aoah)
  Species: M. musculus (mouse)
  Insert size (bp): 1725
  GenBank ID: NM_012054
  Entrez Gene: Aoah (a.k.a. 4930433E13Rik)
  Tag / fusion protein: HA (N terminal on insert)
  Cloning method: Restriction Enzyme; 5′ cloning site NdeI (not destroyed); 3′ cloning site EcoRI (destroyed during cloning)
  Sequencing primers: 5′ n/a
Terms and licenses: Academic/Nonprofit Terms; Industry Terms: Not Available to Industry
How to cite: PKT2/CLP-Aoah was a gift from Xin-yuan Guan (Addgene plasmid # 239612 ; http://n2t.net/addgene:239612 ; RRID:Addgene_239612)
