[The description below was written by a language model from this plasmid's Addgene catalogue record and pLannotate feature annotations shown in this document.]
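Description:
PKT2/CLP-Aoah is a 5,468 bp mammalian expression plasmid of the transposon type, built on a colE1/kanR backbone. It is maintained in E. coli through a high-copy ColE1/pUC-family origin and selected with kanamycin via an aph(3')-Ia aminoglycoside phosphotransferase gene. The catalogue entry classifies it as a transposon vector, but the automated feature table does not annotate transposon inverted repeats. The only transposon-related call is a very short fragment matched to the SB100X Sleeping Beauty transposase just after the T3 promoter. This is far too small to encode a transposase and should not be taken as evidence of a functional one. The transposon system and the position of its terminal repeats are therefore not explicitly defined by the record.

The payload is the mouse acyloxyacyl hydrolase (Aoah) coding sequence, an insert of about 1.7 kb carrying an N-terminal HA epitope tag, which the annotation detects as a partial match to a 3xHA element immediately upstream of the open reading frame. AOAH is the enzyme that removes secondary fatty acyl chains from the lipid A moiety of bacterial lipopolysaccharide, thereby inactivating LPS and helping to terminate inflammatory responses. Upstream of the tagged gene, the annotation finds only two fragments matching the mouse cytomegalovirus immediate early promoter, so the full composition of the promoter region is not stated. An SV40 polyadenylation signal lies downstream, annotated on the opposite strand alongside a small large T antigen remnant. T7 and T3 phage promoters flank the cassette. The stated purpose is to express mouse Aoah from a transposon vector, and the HA tag permits detection of the protein.
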