Features (pLannotate 1.2.2; 11 found; start..end, strand, type, name):
    143..952     -  CDS            KanR: aminoglycoside phosphotransferase; aph(3')-Ia; confers resistance to kanamycin in bacteria or G418 (Geneticin®) in eukaryotes
   1305..1323    -  promoter       T7 promoter: promoter for bacteriophage T7 RNA polymerase
   1404..1487    +  promoter       mCMV promoter (fragment): mouse cytomegalovirus (CMV) immediate early promoter
   1604..1811    +  promoter       mCMV promoter (fragment): mouse cytomegalovirus (CMV) immediate early promoter
   2271..2298    +  CDS            3xHA (fragment): three tandem HA epitope tags
   2304..4025    +  CDS            Aoah: AOAH_MOUSE - Experimental evidence at protein level: Swiss-Prot protein existence level 1. Removes the secondary (acyloxyacyl-linked) fatty acyl chains from the lipid A region of bacterial lipopolysaccharides (LPS) (PubMed:12810692, PubMed:15155618, PubMed:17322564, PubMed:19860560). By breaking down LPS, terminates the host response to bacterial infection and prevents prolonged and damaging inflammatory responses (PubMed:17322564, PubMed:19860560, PubMed:28622363). In peritoneal macrophages, seems to be important for recovery from a state of immune tolerance following infection by Gram-negati
   4158..4279    -  polyA_signal   SV40 poly(A) signal: SV40 polyadenylation signal
   4302..4373    -  CDS            large T antigen (fragment): large T antigen from SV40 (simian virus 40)
   4381..4399    +  promoter       T3 promoter: promoter for bacteriophage T3 RNA polymerase
   4404..4442    +  CDS            SB100X (fragment): hyperactive variant of the Sleeping Beauty transposase (Mátés et al., 2009)
   4880..5468    -  rep_origin     ori: high-copy-number ColE1/pMB1/pBR322/pUC origin of replication
>Addgene plasmid #239612 | PKT2/CLP-Aoah | addgene full sequence | sequence record 482450 | Addgene NGS Result
GAAGATCCTTTGATCTTTTCTACGGGGTCTGACGCTCAGTGGAACGAAAACTCACGTTAAGGGATTTTGG
TCATGAGATTATCAAAAAGGATCTTCACCTAGATCCTTTTTGCCAGTGTTACAACCAATTAACCAATTCT
GATTAGAAAAACTCATCGAGCATCAAATGAAACTGCAATTTATTCATATCAGGATTATCAATACCATATT
TTTGAAAAAGCCGTTTCTGTAATGAAGGAGAAAACTCACCGAGGCAGTTCCATAGGATGGCAAGATCCTG
GTATCGGTCTGCGATTCCGACTCGTCCAACATCAATACAACCTATTAATTTCCCCTCGTCAAAAATAAGG
TTATCAAGTGAGAAATCACCATGAGTGACGACTGAATCCGGTGAGAATGGCAAAAGTTTATGCATTTCTT
TCCAGACTTGTTCAACAGGCCAGCCATTACGCTCGTCATCAAAATCACTCGCATCAACCAAACCGTTATT
CATTCGTGATTGCGCCTGAGCGAGACGAAATACGCGATCGCTGTTAAAAGGACAATTACAAACAGGAATC
GAATGCAACCGGCGCAGGAACACTGCCAGCGCATCAACAATATTTTCACCTGAATCAGGATATTCTTCTA
ATACCTGGAATGCTGTTTTTCCGGGGATCGCAGTGGTGAGTAACCATGCATCATCAGGAGTACGGATAAA
ATGCTTGATGGTCGGAAGAGGCATAAATTCCGTCAGCCAGTTTAGTCTGACCATCTCATCTGTAACATCA
TTGGCAACGCTACCTTTGCCATGTTTCAGAAACAACTCTGGCGCATCGGGCTTCCCATACAAGCGATAGA
TTGTCGCACCTGATTGCCCGACATTATCGCGAGCCCATTTATACCCATATAAATCAGCATCCATGTTGGA
ATTTAATCGCGGCCTCGACGTTTCCCGTTGAATATGGCTCATAACACCCCTTGTATTACTGTTTATGTAA
GCAGACAGTTTTATTGTTCATGATGCAGCTGGATCCAGATCCCTATACAGTTGAAGTCGGAAGTTTACAT
ACACTTAAGTTGGAGTCATTAAAACTCGTTTTTCAACTACTCCACAAATTTCTTGTTAACAAACAATAGT
TTTGGCAAGTCAGTTAGGACATCTACTTTGTGCATGACACAAGTCATTTTTCCAACAATTGTTTACAGAC
AGATTATTTCACTTATAATTCACTGTATCACAATTCCAGTGGGTCAGAAGTTTACATACACTAAGTTGAC
TGTGCCTTTAAACAGCTTGGAAAATTCCAGAAAATGATGGTCTCCCTATAGTGAGTCGTATTAGATCCCG
GGATTACTAGTTTAAACCTAGGATGCATACCGGTCAAGCTAGCGATAATTCCTGCAGGAGTCAATGGGAA
AAACCCATTGGAGCCAAGTACACTGACTCAATAGGGACTTTCCATTGGGTTTTGCCCAGTACATAAGGTC
AATAGGGGGTGAGTCAACAGGAAAGTCCCATTGGAGCCAAGTACATTGAGTCAATAGGGACTTTCCAATG
GGTTTTGCCCAGTACATAAGGTCAATGGGAGGTAAGCCAATGGGTTTTTCCCATTACTGACATGTATACT
GAGTCATTAGGGACTTTCCAATGGGTTTTGCCCAGTACATAAGGTCAATAGGGGTGAATCAACAGGAAAG
TCCCATTGGAGCCAAGTACACTGAGTCAATAGGGACTTTCCATTGGGTTTTGCCCAGTACAAAAGGTCAA
TAGGGGGTGAGTCAATGGGTTTTTCCCATTATTGGCACATACATAAGGTCAATAGGGGTGACTAGTGGAG
AAGAGCATGCTTGAGGGCTGAGTGCCCCTCAGTGGGCAGAGAGCACATGGCCCACAGTCCCTGAGAAGTT
GGGGGGAGGGGTGGGCAATTGAACTGGTGCCTAGAGAAGGTGGGGCTTGGGTAAACTGGGAAAGTGATGT
GGTGTACTGGCTCCACCTTTTTCCCCAGGGTGGGGGAGAACCATATATAAGTGCAGTAGTCTCTGTGAAC
ATTCAAGCTTCTGCCTTCTCCCTCCTGTGAGTTTGGTAAGTCACTGACTGTCTATGCCTGGGAAAGGGTG
GGCAGGAGATGGGGCAGTGCAGGAAAAGTGGCACTATGAACCCTGCAGCCCTAGGAATGCATCTAGACAA
TTGTACTAACCTTCTTCTCTTTCCTCTCCTGACAGGTTGGTGTACAGTAGCTTCCACCATGGGCTGCGTT
TGCTCGTCGAATCCCGAGGACGACGCTGCTTACCCATACGATGTTCCAGATTACGCTTCGCATATGAAGT
TTCCCTGGAAAGTCTTCAAGACCACCCTTCTGCTTCTTCTGCTCTCTCACTCATTGGCCTCTGTGCCCTC
TGAGGACCAGCCAGGTGACAGCTACTCCCATGGCCAAAGCTGTTTAGGGTGTGTGGTACTGGTATCTGTG
ATTGAGCAACTGGCTGAAGTTCACAACTCTTCAGTCCAGGTGGCGATGGAGAGACTCTGCAGCTACCTGC
CTGAAAAGCTGTTCTTGAAGACCGCCTGCTATTTCTTGGTTCAGACATTTGGCTCAGACATCATAAAACT
ACTCGATGAAGCTATGAAGGCTGATGTGGTGTGCTATGCTCTGGAATTTTGCAAGCGGGGTGCTGTCCAA
CCACAGTGTCATCTCTACCCACTTCCCCAGGAGGCCTGGGAGTCTGCACTGGAGAAGGCGAGACAAGTCC
TCAGGAGGTCCTCTACCATGAAATATCCCAGAAGTGGTCGTAACATTTGTTCCCTACCATTTTTGACCAA
GATCTGCCAGAAAATTGAATTATCTATAAAGAAGGCCGTGCCATTCAAAGACATAGATTCAGACAAGCAC
AGTGTTTTCCCAACGCTGCGGGGCTACCACTGGCGAGGGCGTGACTGTAATGACAGTGACAAGACAGTGT
ACCCGGGCAGAAGGCCAGACAACTGGGATATCCATCAGGACTCCAACTGTAATGGCATCTGGGGTATTGA
TCCGAAAGATGGAATTCCATATGAGAAGAAATTCTGTGAAGGTTCACAGCCCAGGGGAATCATTTTGCTG
GGAGACTCAGCTGGGGCTCATTTTCACATCCCCCCTGAATGGCTGACAGCTTCACAGATGTCTGTGAACT
CCTTCCTCAACCTGCCGTCCGCCCTTACCGATGAGCTCAACTGGCCCCAACTCTCTGGTGTAACTGGATT
TCTGGACTCCACGAGTGGAATTGAAGAAAAATCCATTTACCATCGTTTGAGAAAGAGAAACCATTGCAAT
CACAGAGACTATCAGAGTATCTCAAAAAATGGTGCATCTTCCAGAAATCTGAAGAATTTTATTGAAAGCT
TGTCTAGGAACCAGGCATCAGACCATCCAGCCATTGTCCTTTATGCCATGATTGGAAACGATGTTTGTAA
TTCGAAAGCTGACACAGTACCAGAAATGACCACTCCTGAACAAATGTACGCCAACGTCATGCAGACTCTG
ACACATCTAAATTCTCACCTGCCCAATGGCAGCCACGTTATTTTATACGGCTTACCAGATGGAACTTTTC
TCTGGGATAGCTTGCACAACCGATACCACCCTCTAGGCCAGCTAAATAAAGATGTGACCTATGCACAGTT
CTTCTCCTTTCTAAGATGCCTGCAGCTCAATCCCTGTAACGGCTGGATGTCTTCCAACAAGACCCTCCGG
ACTCTCACTTCAGAGAGAGCCGAACAACTCTCCAATACACTGAAAAAAATTGCAACCACCGAGACGTTTG
CAAACTTCGATCTTTTCTACGTGGATTTTGCCTTCCATGAAATAATAGAGGACTGGCAGAAAAGAGGTGG
ACAGCCATGGCAGCTTATTGAACCTGTGGATGGATTCCACCCCAATGAGGTGGCTTCACTTCTGCAAGCA
AATCGTGTCTGGGAAAAGATACAGCTTCAATGGCCTCATGTCCTGGGAAAGGAGAATCCATTCAACTCTC
AGATTGAAGAGGTGTTTGGAGACCAAGGAGGACACTGAGGCGCGGTGGACTGGTTTTTATTTCTGGTGCA
TTTGAGAAAGCCACGCTGTCGGATTCCTCGAGACCGTACGTGCGCGCGAATGCATCCAGATCTAGGTACC
AGGGCCCAGCTAGCTGGCCAGACATGATAAGATACATTGATGAGTTTGGACAAACCACAACTAGAATGCA
GTGAAAAAAATGCTTTATTTGTGAAATTTGTGATGCTATTGCTTTATTTGTAACCATTATAAGCTGCAAT
AAACAAGTTAACAACAACAATTGCATTCATTTTATGTTTCAGGTTCAGGGGGAGGTGTGGGAGGTTTTTT
AAAGCAAGTAAAACCTCTACAAATGTGGTATGGAATTATCAATTAACCCTCACTAAAGGGAGACCAAGTT
AAACAATTTAAAGGCAATGCTACCAAATACTAATTGAGTGTATGTAAACTTCTGACCCACTGGGAATGTG
ATGAAAGAAATAAAAGCTGAAATGAATCATTCTCTCTACTATTATTCTGATATTTCACATTCTTAAAATA
AAGTGGTGATCCTAACTGACCTAAGACAGGGAATTTTTACTAGGATTAAATGTCAGGAATTGTGAAAAAG
TGAGTTTAAATGTATTTGGCTAAGGTGTATGTAAACTTCCGACTTCAACTGTATAGGGATCTGGTACCAT
TTAAATCTGTTCCGCTTCCTCGCTCACTGACTCGCTGCGCTCGGTCGTTCGGCTGCGGCGAGCGGTATCA
GCTCACTCAAAGGCGGTAATACGGTTATCCACAGAATCAGGGGATAACGCAGGAAAGAACATGTGAGCAA
AAGGCCAGCAAAAGGCCAGGAACCGTAAAAAGGCCGCGTTGCTGGCGTTTTTCCATAGGCTCCGCCCCCC
TGACGAGCATCACAAAAATCGACGCTCAAGTCAGAGGTGGCGAAACCCGACAGGACTATAAAGATACCAG
GCGTTTCCCCCTGGAAGCTCCCTCGTGCGCTCTCCTGTTCCGACCCTGCCGCTTACCGGATACCTGTCCG
CCTTTCTCCCTTCGGGAACCGTGGCGCTTTCTCATAGCTCACGCTGTAGGTATCTCAGTTCGGTGTAGGT
CGTTCGCTCCAAGCTGGGCTGTGTGCACGAACCCCCCGTTCAGCCCGACCGCTGCGCCTTATCCGGTAAC
TATCGTCTTGAGTCCAACCCGGTAAGACACGACTTATCGCCACTGGCAGCAGCCACTGGTAACAGGATTA
GCAGAGCGAGGTATGTAGGCGGTGCTACAGAGTTCTTGAAGTGGTGGCCTAACTACGGCTACACTAGAAG
AACAGTATTTGGTATCTGCGCTCTGCTGAAGCCAGTTACCTTCGGAAAAAGAGTTGGTAGCTCTTGATCC
GGCAAACAAACCACCGCTGGTAGCGGTGGTTTTTTTGTTTGCAAGCAGCAGATTACGCGCAGAAAAAAAG
GATCTCAA
